>Addgene plasmid #207897 | pAM758 | addgene full sequence | sequence record 413938 | Addgene NGS Result
GACGAAAGGGCCTCGTGATACGCCTATTTTTATAGGTTAATGTCATGATAATAATGGTTTCTTAGACGTC
AGGTGGCACTTTTCGGGGAAATGTGCGCGGAACCCCTATTTGTTTATTTTTCTAAATACATTCAAATATG
TATCCGCTCATGAGACAATAACCCTGATAAATGCTTCAATAATATTGAAAAAGGAAGAGTATGAGTATTC
AACATTTCCGTGTCGCCCTTATTCCCTTTTTTGCGGCATTTTGCCTTCCTGTTTTTGCTCACCCAGAAAC
GCTGGTGAAAGTAAAAGATGCTGAAGATCAGTTGGGTGCACGAGTGGGTTACATCGAACTGGATCTCAAC
AGCGGTAAGATCCTTGAGAGTTTTCGCCCCGAAGAACGTTTTCCAATGATGAGCACTTTTAAAGTTCTGC
TATGTGGCGCGGTATTATCCCGTATTGACGCCGGGCAAGAGCAACTCGGTCGCCGCATACACTATTCTCA
GAATGACTTGGTTGAGTACTCACCAGTCACAGAAAAGCATCTTACGGATGGCATGACAGTAAGAGAATTA
TGCAGTGCTGCCATAACCATGAGTGATAACACTGCGGCCAACTTACTTCTGACAACGATCGGAGGACCGA
AGGAGCTAACCGCTTTTTTGCACAACATGGGGGATCATGTAACTCGCCTTGATCGTTGGGAACCGGAGCT
GAATGAAGCCATACCAAACGACGAGCGTGACACCACGATGCCTGTAGCAATGGCAACAACGTTGCGCAAA
CTATTAACTGGCGAACTACTTACTCTAGCTTCCCGGCAACAATTAATAGACTGGATGGAGGCGGATAAAG
TTGCAGGACCACTTCTGCGCTCGGCCCTTCCGGCTGGCTGGTTTATTGCTGATAAATCTGGAGCCGGTGA
GCGTGGCTCTCGAGGTATCATTGCAGCACTGGGGCCAGATGGTAAGCCCTCCCGTATCGTAGTTATCTAC
ACGACGGGGAGTCAGGCAACTATGGATGAACGAAATAGACAGATCGCTGAGATAGGTGCCTCACTGATTA
AGCATTGGTAACTGTCAGACCAAGTTTACTCATATATACTTTAGATTGATTTAAAACTTCATTTTTAATT
TAAAAGGATCTAGGTGAAGATCCTTTTTGATAATCTCATGACCAAAATCCCTTAACGTGAGTTTTCGTTC
CACTGAGCGTCAGACCCCGTAGAAAAGATCAAAGGATCTTCTTGAGATCCTTTTTTTCTGCGCGTAATCT
GCTGCTTGCAAACAAAAAAACCACCGCTACCAGCGGTGGTTTGTTTGCCGGATCAAGAGCTACCAACTCT
TTTTCCGAAGGTAACTGGCTTCAGCAGAGCGCAGATACCAAATACTGTTCTTCTAGTGTAGCCGTAGTTA
GGCCACCACTTCAAGAACTCTGTAGCACCGCCTACATACCTCGCTCTGCTAATCCTGTTACCAGTGGCTG
CTGCCAGTGGCGATAAGTCGTGTCTTACCGGGTTGGACTCAAGACGATAGTTACCGGATAAGGCGCAGCG
GTCGGGCTGAACGGGGGGTTCGTGCACACAGCCCAGCTTGGAGCGAACGACCTACACCGAACTGAGATAC
CTACAGCGTGAGCTATGAGAAAGCGCCACGCTTCCCGAAGGGAGAAAGGCGGACAGGTATCCGGTAAGCG
GCAGGGTCGGAACAGGAGAGCGCACGAGGGAGCTTCCAGGGGGAAACGCCTGGTATCTTTATAGTCCTGT
CGGGTTTCGCCACCTCTGACTTGAGCGTCGATTTTTGTGATGCTCGTCAGGGGGGCGGAGCCTATGGAAA
AACGCCAGCAACGCGGCCTTTTTACGGTTCCTGGCCTTTTGCTGGCCTTTTGCTCACATGTTCTTTCCTG
CGTTATCCCCTGATTCTGTGGATAACCGTATTACCGCCTTTGAGTGAGCTGATACCGCTCGCCGCAGCCG
AACGACCGAGCGCAGCGAGTCAGTGAGCGAGGAAGCGGAAGAGCGCCCAATACGCAAACCGCCTCTCCCC
GCGCGTTGGCCGATTCATTAATGCAGCTGGCACGACAGGTTTCCCGACTGGAAAGCGGGCAGTGAGCGCA
ACGCAATTAATGTGAGTTAGCTCACTCATTAGGCACCCCAGGCTTTACACTTTATGCTTCCGGCTCGTAT
GTTGTGTGGAATTGTGAGCGGATAACAATTTCACACGAGCTATTTAGGTGACACTATAGAAGTGAAGCTT
GGTCTCAGCAGGTACATCGGGCCGGGATAATTCAGTGAGACCGAATTCTCGCCCTATAGTGAGTCGTATT
ACCTGGCCGTCGTTTTACAACGTCGTGACTGGGAAAACCCTGGCGTTACCCAACTTAATCGCCTTGCAGC
ACATCCCCCTTTCGCCAGCTGGCGTAATAGCGAAGAGGCCCGCACCGATCGCCCTTCCCAACAGTTGCGC
AGCCTGAATGGCGAATGGCGCCTGATGCGGTATTTTCTCCTTACGCATCTGTGCGGTATTTCACACCGCA
TATGGTGCACTCTCAGTACAATCTGCTCTGATGCCGCATAGTTAAGCCAGCCCCGACACCCGCCAACACC
CGCTGACGCGCCCTGACGGGCTTGTCTGCTCCCGGCATCCGCTTACAGACAAGCTGTGACCGTCTCCGGG
AGCTGCATGTGTCAGAGGTTTTCACCGTCATCACCGAAACGCGCGA
Features (pLannotate 1.2.2; 12 found; start..end, strand, type, name):
     96..200     +  promoter       AmpR promoter: bla
    201..1061    +  CDS            AmpR: β-lactamase; bla; confers resistance to ampicillin, carbenicillin, and related antibiotics
   1232..1820    +  rep_origin     ori: high-copy-number ColE1/pMB1/pBR322/pUC origin of replication
   2003..2095    +  CDS            lacI (fragment): lac repressor; lacI; The lac repressor binds to the lac operator to inhibit transcription in E. coli. This inhibition can be relieved by adding lactose or isopropyl-β-D-thiogalactopyranoside (IPTG).
   2108..2129    +  protein_bind   CAP binding site: CAP binding activates transcription in the presence of cAMP. E. coli catabolite activator protein
   2144..2174    +  promoter       lac promoter: promoter for the E. coli lac operon
   2182..2198    +  protein_bind   lac operator: The lac repressor binds to the lac operator to inhibit transcription in E. coli. This inhibition can be relieved by adding lactose or isopropyl-β-D-thiogalactopyranoside (IPTG). lac repressor encoded by lacI
   2212..2230    +  promoter       SP6 promoter: promoter for bacteriophage SP6 RNA polymerase
   2293..2311    -  promoter       T7 promoter: promoter for bacteriophage T7 RNA polymerase
   2313..2465    +  CDS            lacZα (fragment): LacZα fragment of β-galactosidase; lacZ fragment
   2471..2570    -  misc_feature   bom (fragment): basis of mobility region from pBR322
   2672..1       -  CDS            rop (fragment) (across the origin): Rop protein, which maintains plasmids at low copy number; rop
