[The description below was written by a language model from this plasmid's Addgene catalogue record and pLannotate feature annotations shown in this document.]
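Description:
pAM758 is a small (about 2.7 kb) Level 0 entry plasmid from the GreenGate 2.0 toolkit, an extension of the GreenGate Golden Gate-style cloning system that adds modules for building more complex transcriptional units and stacking them. It is built on a pUC19 backbone and is maintained in E. coli at high copy through the ColE1/pMB1-type pUC origin, with selection by ampicillin via the bla β-lactamase gene under its native promoter.

The payload is a synthetic 20-nucleotide dummy sequence occupying the "C4" module position, defined by a 5′ GCAG and a 3′ TCAG overhang. In this kind of hierarchical assembly, each Level 0 plasmid holds one part flanked by type IIS restriction sites that release it with position-specific four-base overhangs, so that parts ligate in a fixed order. A dummy part of this sort generally serves as a neutral filler for a slot that is not needed in a given design, or as a placeholder to be replaced by a sequence of interest, although the record does not spell out which use is intended. It also does not annotate the type IIS sites or state how the insert was cloned.

The feature table places the cloning region between SP6 and T7 phage promoters, which face each other across a short interval of roughly 60 bp consistent with the tiny insert. This region sits downstream of the pUC lac regulatory elements (CAP binding site, lac promoter and operator) and upstream of a lacZα fragment. Short fragments annotated as lacI, bom and rop are backbone remnants with no evident function here. There are no plant regulatory elements, reporters or tags in this plasmid; it is purely a bacterial cloning intermediate for downstream assembly.
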