Addgene plasmid #207897: pAM758
Purpose: Level 0 for C4 module (5' GCAG-3' TCAG)
Depositing lab: Alexis Maizel. Depositing organization: Universitaet Heidelberg. Publication: GreenGate 2.0: Backwards compatible addons for assembly of complex transcriptional units and their stacking with GreenGate. Piepers M, Erbstein K, Reyes-Hernandez J, Song C, Tessi T, Petrasiunaite V, Faerber N, Distel K, Maizel A. PLoS One. 2023 Sep 8;18(9):e0290097. doi: 10.1371/journal.pone.0290097. eCollection 2023. PubMed 37682951.
Backbone
  Vector backbone: pUC19
  Vector type: Synthetic Biology
Growth in bacteria
  Bacterial resistance: Ampicillin, 100 μg/mL
  Growth temperature: 37°C
  Growth strain: DH5alpha
  Copy number: High Copy
Gene/Insert
  Gene/Insert name: dummy 20nt sequence
  Species: Synthetic
  Cloning method: Restriction Enzyme; 5′ cloning site Unknown (unknown if destroyed)
Terms and licenses: Academic/Nonprofit Terms; Industry Terms: Not Available to Industry
How to cite: pAM758 was a gift from Alexis Maizel (Addgene plasmid # 207897 ; http://n2t.net/addgene:207897 ; RRID:Addgene_207897)
